Addgene plasmid #134672: pET15b-tglHI
Purpose: Expresses His6-TglH and TglI in E. Coli
Depositing lab: Wilfred van der Donk. Depositing organization: University of Illinois at Urbana-Champaign. Publication: Use of a scaffold peptide in the biosynthesis of amino acid-derived natural products. Ting CP, Funk MA, Halaby SL, Zhang Z, Gonen T, van der Donk WA. Science. 2019 Jul 19;365(6450):280-284. doi: 10.1126/science.aau6232. PubMed 31320540.
Backbone
  Vector backbone: pET15b
  Vector type: Bacterial Expression
  Selectable markers: AmpR
Growth in bacteria
  Bacterial resistance: Ampicillin, 100 μg/mL
  Growth temperature: 37°C
  Growth strain: DH5alpha
  Copy number: High Copy
Gene/Insert 1
  Gene/Insert name: TglH
  Species: Pseudomonas syringae pv. maculicola str. ES4326
  Insert size (bp): 915
  GenBank ID: EGH61609.1
  Promoter: T7
  Tag / fusion protein: His6 (N terminal on insert)
  Cloning method: Restriction Enzyme; 5′ cloning site NdeI (destroyed during cloning); 3′ cloning site XhoI (destroyed during cloning)
  Sequencing primers: 5′ T7 promoter primer; 3′ T7 terminating primer
Gene/Insert 2
  Gene/Insert name: TglI
  Insert size (bp): 810
  GenBank ID: EGH61610.1
  Promoter: T7
  Cloning method: Restriction Enzyme; 5′ cloning site NdeI (destroyed during cloning); 3′ cloning site XhoI (destroyed during cloning)
  Sequencing primers: 5′ T7 promoter primer; 3′ T7 terminating primer
Terms and licenses: Academic/Nonprofit Terms; Industry Terms: Not Available to Industry
How to cite: pET15b-tglHI was a gift from Wilfred van der Donk (Addgene plasmid # 134672 ; http://n2t.net/addgene:134672 ; RRID:Addgene_134672)
