[The description below was written by a language model from this plasmid's Addgene catalogue record and pLannotate feature annotations shown in this document.]
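Description:
pET15b-tglHI is a bacterial expression plasmid built on the pET15b backbone for co-production of two proteins, TglH and TglI, in E. coli. TglH is recorded as coming from Pseudomonas syringae pv. maculicola str. ES4326; no species is listed for TglI. The sequenced plasmid is about 7.4 kb. It replicates from a pBR322/ColE1-type origin, with the adjacent bom and rop elements, and is selected with ampicillin through the β-lactamase gene. The catalogue lists it as high copy, although rop is normally associated with reduced copy number. Several tetracycline-resistance fragments and a tet promoter are annotated, but these are non-functional remnants of the pBR322-derived backbone.

The expression cassette consists of a T7 promoter followed by a lac operator, the T7 gene 10 ribosome binding site, an N-terminal His6 tag and a thrombin cleavage site, and it ends at the T7 terminator. The short "capTEV" hit most likely reflects the 6xHis stretch, and the short "SET1" hit just before the terminator is probably backbone sequence as well. A lacI gene on the plasmid supplies repressor, so transcription is held off until IPTG induction in a host that provides T7 RNA polymerase. The feature table does not annotate the inserts themselves. The unannotated region between the thrombin site and the terminator is large enough to hold tglH (915 bp) and tglI (810 bp). With only one T7 promoter detected, the two genes appear to be transcribed together, though the record does not describe their arrangement. Only TglH carries the His6 tag, so untagged TglI could co-purify with it by affinity chromatography if the two associate. The associated publication concerns the use of a scaffold peptide in the biosynthesis of amino acid-derived natural products, but the record does not state the enzymatic roles of the two proteins.
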