Features (pLannotate 1.2.2; 20 found; start..end, strand, type, name):
    139..157     +  promoter       T7 promoter: promoter for bacteriophage T7 RNA polymerase
    158..182     +  protein_bind   lac operator: The lac repressor binds to the lac operator to inhibit transcription in E. coli. This inhibition can be relieved by adding lactose or isopropyl-β-D-thiogalactopyranoside (IPTG). lac repressor encoded by lacI
    197..219     +  RBS            RBS: efficient ribosome binding site from bacteriophage T7 gene 10 (Olins and Rangwala, 1989)
    238..254     +  CDS            capTEV™ (fragment): composite tag for in vivo biotinylation, TEV protease cleavage, and 6xHis tagging
    265..282     +  CDS            thrombin site: thrombin recognition and cleavage site
   2015..2064    +  CDS            SET1 (fragment): solubility-enhancement tag derived from T7 phage gene 10B
   2072..2119    +  terminator     T7 terminator: transcription terminator for bacteriophage T7 RNA polymerase
   2142..2246    -  CDS            TcR (fragment): tetracycline efflux protein; tet; confers resistance to tetracycline
   2294..2322    -  promoter       tet promoter: E. coli promoter for tetracycline efflux protein gene
   2435..2539    +  promoter       AmpR promoter: bla
   2540..3400    +  CDS            AmpR: β-lactamase; bla; confers resistance to ampicillin, carbenicillin, and related antibiotics
   3571..4159    +  rep_origin     ori: high-copy-number ColE1/pMB1/pBR322/pUC origin of replication
   4345..4484    -  misc_feature   bom: basis of mobility region from pBR322
   4586..4777    -  CDS            rop: Rop protein, which maintains plasmids at low copy number; rop
   4794..5174    +  CDS            YPB1_ECOLX: Protein predicted: Swiss-Prot protein existence level 4. From Escherichia coli.
   5416..6040    -  CDS            TcR (fragment): tetracycline efflux protein; tet; confers resistance to tetracycline
   6055..6076    -  protein_bind   CAP binding site: CAP binding activates transcription in the presence of cAMP. E. coli catabolite activator protein
   6089..7171    -  CDS            lacI: lac repressor; lacI; The lac repressor binds to the lac operator to inhibit transcription in E. coli. This inhibition can be relieved by adding lactose or isopropyl-β-D-thiogalactopyranoside (IPTG).
   7172..7249    -  promoter       lacI promoter: lacI
   7257..117     -  CDS            TcR (fragment) (across the origin): tetracycline efflux protein; tet; confers resistance to tetracycline
>Addgene plasmid #134672 | pET15b-tglHI | addgene full sequence | sequence record 305081 | Addgene NGS Result
ATGAGCCCGAAGTGGCGAGCCCGATCTTCCCCATCGGTGATGTCGGCGATATAGGCGCCAGCAACCGCAC
CTGTGGCGCCGGTGATGCCGGCCACGATGCGTCCGGCGTAGAGGATCGAGATCTCGATCCCGCGAAATTA
ATACGACTCACTATAGGGGAATTGTGAGCGGATAACAATTCCCCTCTAGAAATAATTTTGTTTAACTTTA
AGAAGGAGATATACCATGGGCAGCAGCCATCATCATCATCATCACAGCAGCGGCCTGGTGCCGCGCGGCA
GCCATATGATGCCTGATTTCGTCAAGCCCGCGCCTATCGGAGTGGGTATCCAGTACAACCCCGAAATACT
GGACTGGTTTCCATTCGAGGATATCCAGGTGGATATTCTGGAGATTTTGCTCGATAACATCATGGCGCCC
ATGGATGGCCCGCAAATTATCAAGCCTTCTGCCCAGGCAATGATTGAGCGGCTAGGGCAAAAATTTACCT
TGCTGGCTCACTCCAATTACGGCTGCGATTTTGGTTTCAGTGCCCTCGAAGAAACAGCGGCGGTGCAGCG
CCATGTACCTCTGGCAAAAATGCTCAACAGCCCTTGGGTGGCCAACCATTGTTTCTATGGGGATCAGTCC
TGGCTGGATATCTGGAGCAGTCCCATTCAGTTCTCCGCAGCCGAAGTGGCGCGTTGTGCCGATCGCGCAC
AGTCGTTGCAGACGCTTTATGGCATGCCGCTGGCTCATGAAAATGCCGCCTACTACCTTGAATGCCCAGG
CGCCGAAATGCGTGAGGCCGAGTTTCTGGCAAGACTGGTGCAGCGCTCAGGGACTTTTCTTCACCTTGAC
CTGCACAACATTTACACCAACCACCTCAATCTGAAAGGTTTCGATCTCAAGGACTACATGGACACGCTGC
CGCTGGACAAGGTGATTTCGGTGCATCTGGCCGGAGGAAGCTGGCACGGCGGCCTGTATCACGACTGGCA
TGACGCCTGCGTGCCCGAGCCGGTCTGGGACTTGTACGAAGACCTGCTTTCGCGTGCACAGCCCTCTGCT
GTGATTCTTGAGTATCAGGGGCAGGCGCATCATGCCCAGACTAGGATCATGGATGCGTCCGACGAGTCGA
TGATTGTCAGGGATGTCCAGCGTGCTCAGGCAATCTGGAGTCGTTACAACAGGCATCCGCAGGAGCGTCA
GTATGGAAGCTGAACAGGTATGGAAACTGTGGCGGCGCGTTCTGCGCGATGAGCGCCTTCAGGCGCAGTT
GTTTTCGGCTACCGATGCCACGCACTGGTTGTCAGGTTTCAGCGAGTCCGAAAGCAAGATCCTCTCGGTG
TATGCGCAGCAGTTTGACCGCGTCAAATGGTTCGTCGAGAACTATCAGTTCCGGCTGGTGAACTCTTTTT
TGAACGCGCTGGAGACCGGCGCGCCCTTGTCGTTGCGGGCGTTGCTGCACATAAATGTGGACCTGAATGC
GCAATCGAAGGCCTTCCTGCGTGACAGGCAGTGGCGCGATTACGGGCCGCAGGTCTATACCTATTGTGAA
GATGTACTGGGTTTCCTTGCCGAGGCGGATGAGCTGCAGGGTTATCCTGAAATCCTTGATCTGATGCGGC
TGGAGCGCGAATCGGTTCGCCTGTATCGGGGGTTGGTCGATCCTGAGTCCTTGCCGGCAGACAACCGTTA
TCAGCGCACCTCAATGGCTCGTCTTTACGAGACACGTTTTGCCCTGTCTGGCTGGCTCAGACAGAAGGAT
CAGTTGGGCCTGACACGTCTGCCCGAGAGCACCGAGCATGTGCTGATCTACCTTCCCACGCTTCAGGCTC
GTCACAAGTTCACTTTGATCAACGCGCAGGCTGCCCGGCTTTACAACTGCCTGGAGCAACCTCAGTCCGC
TGCCGGGCTGTTCATGCTGATCAATTCGGACTCGGCGTCCGTGCCGGGTAGCGCAGACCTGGCGCTGCTC
GACAGGCTGGAACAGCTTAACGCGATAAGGAAGCCTTTGTAGCTCGAGGATCCGGCTGCTAACAAAGCCC
GAAAGGAAGCTGAGTTGGCTGCTGCCACCGCTGAGCAATAACTAGCATAACCCCTTGGGGCCTCTAAACG
GGTCTTGAGGGGTTTTTTGCTGAAAGGAGGAACTATATCCGGATATCCCGCAAGAGGCCCGGCAGTACCG
GCATAACCAAGCCTATGCCTACAGCATCCAGGGTGACGGTGCCGAGGATGACGATGAGCGCATTGTTAGA
TTTCATACACGGTGCCTGACTGCGTTAGCAATTTAACTGTGATAAACTACCGCATTAAAGCTTATCGATG
ATAAGCTGTCAAACATGAGAATTCTTGAAGACGAAAGGGCCTCGTGATACGCCTATTTTTATAGGTTAAT
GTCATGATAATAATGGTTTCTTAGACGTCAGGTGGCACTTTTCGGGGAAATGTGCGCGGAACCCCTATTT
GTTTATTTTTCTAAATACATTCAAATATGTATCCGCTCATGAGACAATAACCCTGATAAATGCTTCAATA
ATATTGAAAAAGGAAGAGTATGAGTATTCAACATTTCCGTGTCGCCCTTATTCCCTTTTTTGCGGCATTT
TGCCTTCCTGTTTTTGCTCACCCAGAAACGCTGGTGAAAGTAAAAGATGCTGAAGATCAGTTGGGTGCAC
GAGTGGGTTACATCGAACTGGATCTCAACAGCGGTAAGATCCTTGAGAGTTTTCGCCCCGAAGAACGTTT
TCCAATGATGAGCACTTTTAAAGTTCTGCTATGTGGCGCGGTATTATCCCGTGTTGACGCCGGGCAAGAG
CAACTCGGTCGCCGCATACACTATTCTCAGAATGACTTGGTTGAGTACTCACCAGTCACAGAAAAGCATC
TTACGGATGGCATGACAGTAAGAGAATTATGCAGTGCTGCCATAACCATGAGTGATAACACTGCGGCCAA
CTTACTTCTGACAACGATCGGAGGACCGAAGGAGCTAACCGCTTTTTTGCACAACATGGGGGATCATGTA
ACTCGCCTTGATCGTTGGGAACCGGAGCTGAATGAAGCCATACCAAACGACGAGCGTGACACCACGATGC
CTGCAGCAATGGCAACAACGTTGCGCAAACTATTAACTGGCGAACTACTTACTCTAGCTTCCCGGCAACA
ATTAATAGACTGGATGGAGGCGGATAAAGTTGCAGGACCACTTCTGCGCTCGGCCCTTCCGGCTGGCTGG
TTTATTGCTGATAAATCTGGAGCCGGTGAGCGTGGGTCTCGCGGTATCATTGCAGCACTGGGGCCAGATG
GTAAGCCCTCCCGTATCGTAGTTATCTACACGACGGGGAGTCAGGCAACTATGGATGAACGAAATAGACA
GATCGCTGAGATAGGTGCCTCACTGATTAAGCATTGGTAACTGTCAGACCAAGTTTACTCATATATACTT
TAGATTGATTTAAAACTTCATTTTTAATTTAAAAGGATCTAGGTGAAGATCCTTTTTGATAATCTCATGA
CCAAAATCCCTTAACGTGAGTTTTCGTTCCACTGAGCGTCAGACCCCGTAGAAAAGATCAAAGGATCTTC
TTGAGATCCTTTTTTTCTGCGCGTAATCTGCTGCTTGCAAACAAAAAAACCACCGCTACCAGCGGTGGTT
TGTTTGCCGGATCAAGAGCTACCAACTCTTTTTCCGAAGGTAACTGGCTTCAGCAGAGCGCAGATACCAA
ATACTGTCCTTCTAGTGTAGCCGTAGTTAGGCCACCACTTCAAGAACTCTGTAGCACCGCCTACATACCT
CGCTCTGCTAATCCTGTTACCAGTGGCTGCTGCCAGTGGCGATAAGTCGTGTCTTACCGGGTTGGACTCA
AGACGATAGTTACCGGATAAGGCGCAGCGGTCGGGCTGAACGGGGGGTTCGTGCACACAGCCCAGCTTGG
AGCGAACGACCTACACCGAACTGAGATACCTACAGCGTGAGCTATGAGAAAGCGCCACGCTTCCCGAAGG
GAGAAAGGCGGACAGGTATCCGGTAAGCGGCAGGGTCGGAACAGGAGAGCGCACGAGGGAGCTTCCAGGG
GGAAACGCCTGGTATCTTTATAGTCCTGTCGGGTTTCGCCACCTCTGACTTGAGCGTCGATTTTTGTGAT
GCTCGTCAGGGGGGCGGAGCCTATGGAAAAACGCCAGCAACGCGGCCTTTTTACGGTTCCTGGCCTTTTG
CTGGCCTTTTGCTCACATGTTCTTTCCTGCGTTATCCCCTGATTCTGTGGATAACCGTATTACCGCCTTT
GAGTGAGCTGATACCGCTCGCCGCAGCCGAACGACCGAGCGCAGCGAGTCAGTGAGCGAGGAAGCGGAAG
AGCGCCTGATGCGGTATTTTCTCCTTACGCATCTGTGCGGTATTTCACACCGCAATGGTGCACTCTCAGT
ACAATCTGCTCTGATGCCGCATAGTTAAGCCAGTATACACTCCGCTATCGCTACGTGACTGGGTCATGGC
TGCGCCCCGACACCCGCCAACACCCGCTGACGCGCCCTGACGGGCTTGTCTGCTCCCGGCATCCGCTTAC
AGACAAGCTGTGACCGTCTCCGGGAGCTGCATGTGTCAGAGGTTTTCACCGTCATCACCGAAACGCGCGA
GGCAGCTGCGGTAAAGCTCATCAGCGTGGTCGTGAAGCGATTCACAGATGTCTGCCTGTTCATCCGCGTC
CAGCTCGTTGAGTTTCTCCAGAAGCGTTAATGTCTGGCTTCTGATAAAGCGGGCCATGTTAAGGGCGGTT
TTTTCCTGTTTGGTCACTGATGCCTCCGTGTAAGGGGGATTTCTGTTCATGGGGGTAATGATACCGATGA
AACGAGAGAGGATGCTCACGATACGGGTTACTGATGATGAACATGCCCGGTTACTGGAACGTTGTGAGGG
TAAACAACTGGCGGTATGGATGCGGCGGGACCAGAGAAAAATCACTCAGGGTCAATGCCAGCGCTTCGTT
AATACAGATGTAGGTGTTCCACAGGGTAGCCAGCAGCATCCTGCGATGCAGATCCGGAACATAATGGTGC
AGGGCGCTGACTTCCGCGTTTCCAGACTTTACGAAACACGGAAACCGAAGACCATTCATGTTGTTGCTCA
GGTCGCAGACGTTTTGCAGCAGCAGTCGCTTCACGTTCGCTCGCGTATCGGTGATTCATTCTGCTAACCA
GTAAGGCAACCCCGCCAGCCTAGCCGGGTCCTCAACGACAGGAGCACGATCATGCGCACCCGTGGCCAGG
ACCCAACGCTGCCCGAGATGCGCCGCGTGCGGCTGCTGGAGATGGCGGACGCGATGGATATGTTCTGCCA
AGGGTTGGTTTGCGCATTCACAGTTCTCCGCAAGAATTGATTGGCTCCAATTCTTGGAGTGGTGAATCCG
TTAGCGAGGTGCCGCCGGCTTCCATTCAGGTCGAGGTGGCCCGGCTCCATGCACCGCGACGCAACGCGGG
GAGGCAGACAAGGTATAGGGCGGCGCCTACAATCCATGCCAACCCGTTCCATGTGCTCGCCGAGGCGGCA
TAAATCGCCGTGACGATCAGCGGTCCAATGATCGAAGTTAGGCTGGTAAGAGCCGCGAGCGATCCTTGAA
GCTGTCCCTGATGGTCGTCATCTACCTGCCTGGACAGCATGGCCTGCAACGCGGGCATCCCGATGCCGCC
GGAAGCGAGAAGAATCATAATGGGGAAGGCCATCCAGCCTCGCGTCGCGAACGCCAGCAAGACGTAGCCC
AGCGCGTCGGCCGCCATGCCGGCGATAATGGCCTGCTTCTCGCCGAAACGTTTGGTGGCGGGACCAGTGA
CGAAGGCTTGAGCGAGGGCGTGCAAGATTCCGAATACCGCAAGCGACAGGCCGATCATCGTCGCGCTCCA
GCGAAAGCGGTCCTCGCCGAAAATGACCCAGAGCGCTGCCGGCACCTGTCCTACGAGTTGCATGATAAAG
AAGACAGTCATAAGTGCGGCGACGATAGTCATGCCCCGCGCCCACCGGAAGGAGCTGACTGGGTTGAAGG
CTCTCAAGGGCATCGGTCGAGATCCCGGTGCCTAATGAGTGAGCTAACTTACATTAATTGCGTTGCGCTC
ACTGCCCGCTTTCCAGTCGGGAAACCTGTCGTGCCAGCTGCATTAATGAATCGGCCAACGCGCGGGGAGA
GGCGGTTTGCGTATTGGGCGCCAGGGTGGTTTTTCTTTTCACCAGTGAGACGGGCAACAGCTGATTGCCC
TTCACCGCCTGGCCCTGAGAGAGTTGCAGCAAGCGGTCCACGCTGGTTTGCCCCAGCAGGCGAAAATCCT
GTTTGATGGTGGTTAACGGCGGGATATAACATGAGCTGTCTTCGGTATCGTCGTATCCCACTACCGAGAT
ATCCGCACCAACGCGCAGCCCGGACTCGGTAATGGCGCGCATTGCGCCCAGCGCCATCTGATCGTTGGCA
ACCAGCATCGCAGTGGGAACGATGCCCTCATTCAGCATTTGCATGGTTTGTTGAAAACCGGACATGGCAC
TCCAGTCGCCTTCCCGTTCCGCTATCGGCTGAATTTGATTGCGAGTGAGATATTTATGCCAGCCAGCCAG
ACGCAGACGCGCCGAGACAGAACTTAATGGGCCCGCTAACAGCGCGATTTGCTGGTGACCCAATGCGACC
AGATGCTCCACGCCCAGTCGCGTACCGTCTTCATGGGAGAAAATAATACTGTTGATGGGTGTCTGGTCAG
AGACATCAAGAAATAACGCCGGAACATTAGTGCAGGCAGCTTCCACAGCAATGGCATCCTGGTCATCCAG
CGGATAGTTAATGATCAGCCCACTGACGCGTTGCGCGAGAAGATTGTGCACCGCCGCTTTACAGGCTTCG
ACGCCGCTTCGTTCTACCATCGACACCACCACGCTGGCACCCAGTTGATCGGCGCGAGATTTAATCGCCG
CGACAATTTGCGACGGCGCGTGCAGGGCCAGACTGGAGGTGGCAACGCCAATCAGCAACGACTGTTTGCC
CGCCAGTTGTTGTGCCACGCGGTTGGGAATGTAATTCAGCTCCGCCATCGCCGCTTCCACTTTTTCCCGC
GTTTTCGCAGAAACGTGGCTGGCCTGGTTCACCACGCGGGAAACGGTCTGATAAGAGACACCGGCATACT
CTGCGACATCGTATAACGTTACTGGTTTCACATTCACCACCCTGAATTGACTCTCTTCCGGGCGCTATCA
TGCCATACCGCGAAAGGTTTTGCGCCATTCGATGGTGTCCGGGATCTCGACGCTCTCCCTTATGCGACTC
CTGCATTAGGAAGCAGCCCAGTAGTAGGTTGAGGCCGTTGAGCACCGCCGCCGCAAGGAATGGTGCATGC
AAGGAGATGGCGCCCAACAGTCCCCCGGCCACGGGGCCTGCCACCATACCCACGCCGAAACAAGCGCTC
